Addgene plasmid #203756: mEos3.2GG
Purpose: Encodes a modified version of the membrane anchor of KRas, including the last 16 residues of the C terminus, with mEos3.2 fused to the N terminus. The base pairs encoding the CAAX box for KRas were replaced by the CAAX box from rap1B, resulting in a geranylgeranylation instead of farnesylation. Used as a fluorescent plasma membrane probe.
Depositing lab: Sarah Veatch. Depositing organization: University of Michigan. Publication: Membrane phase separation drives responsive assembly of receptor signaling domains. Shelby SA, Castello-Serrano I, Wisser KC, Levental I, Veatch SL. Nat Chem Biol. 2023 Jun;19(6):750-758. doi: 10.1038/s41589-023-01268-8. Epub 2023 Mar 30. PubMed 36997644.
Backbone
  Vector backbone: mEos3.2-C1
  Backbone manufacturer: Addgene; Michael Davidson's lab
  Vector type: Mammalian Expression
Growth in bacteria
  Bacterial resistance: Kanamycin, 50 μg/mL
  Growth temperature: 37°C
  Growth strain: DH5alpha
  Copy number: High Copy
Gene/Insert
  Gene/Insert name: KRas c-term
  Species: H. sapiens (human)
  Entrez Gene: KRAS (a.k.a. 'C-K-RAS, C-K-RAS, CFC2, K-RAS2A, K-RAS2B, K-RAS4A, K-RAS4B, K-Ras, K-Ras 2, KI-RAS, KRAS1, KRAS2, NS, NS3, OES, RALD, RASK2, c-Ki-ras, c-Ki-ras2)
  Tag / fusion protein: mEos3.2 (N terminal on insert)
  Cloning method: Restriction Enzyme; 5′ cloning site Unknown (unknown if destroyed)
Resource information
  A portion of this plasmid was derived from a plasmid made by: Insert DNA courtesy of the Barbara Baird and David Holowka lab
Terms and licenses: Academic/Nonprofit Terms; Industry Terms: Not Available to Industry
How to cite: mEos3.2GG was a gift from Sarah Veatch (Addgene plasmid # 203756 ; http://n2t.net/addgene:203756 ; RRID:Addgene_203756)
