[The description below was written by a language model from this plasmid's Addgene catalogue record and pLannotate feature annotations shown in this document.]
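Description:
mEos3.2GG is a 4.7 kb mammalian expression plasmid built on the mEos3.2-C1 backbone, a C1-style vector in which the fluorescent protein sits upstream of the cloning site so that inserts are fused to its C terminus. It is maintained in E. coli as a high-copy plasmid through a ColE1/pUC-type origin and selected with kanamycin. The single NeoR/KanR (Tn5 aminoglycoside phosphotransferase) gene is preceded by both a bacterial bla promoter and the SV40 enhancer/early promoter and followed by the HSV TK polyadenylation signal, so the same marker can also support G418 selection in mammalian cells. An f1 origin is also present. Short annotated fragments of ble, SV40 large T antigen and the bGH poly(A) signal appear to be backbone remnants or partial annotation matches rather than functional parts.

The payload is driven by the human CMV immediate-early enhancer and promoter and terminated by the SV40 poly(A) signal. It encodes mEos3.2, a monomeric green-to-red photoconvertible fluorescent protein, fused at its C terminus to a short membrane anchor derived from the last 16 residues of human KRas. The feature table annotates only a small K-Ras fragment, consistent with a minimal targeting tail rather than the GTPase itself. According to the record, the native KRas CAAX box was replaced with the CAAX box of rap1B, so the tail is geranylgeranylated instead of farnesylated, hence the "GG" in the name. The construct is used as a fluorescent plasma membrane probe. The photoconvertible tag makes it compatible with single-molecule localization imaging, although the catalogue fields do not specify the imaging method.
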