Features (pLannotate 1.2.2; 15 found; start..end, strand, type, name):
     61..364     +  enhancer       CMV enhancer: human cytomegalovirus immediate early enhancer
    365..568     +  promoter       CMV promoter: human cytomegalovirus (CMV) immediate early promoter
    602..1279    +  CDS            mEos3.2: mEos3.2 is a photoconvertible green/yellow fluorescent protein published in 2012, derived from Lobophyllia hemprichii. It is reported to be a rapidly-maturing monomer with moderate acid sensitivity.
   1289..1327    +  CDS            K-Ras (fragment): human small GTPase proto-oncoprotein
   1343..1374    +  misc_feature   MCS (fragment): multiple cloning site
   1391..1475    +  CDS            large T antigen (fragment): large T antigen from SV40 (simian virus 40)
   1498..1619    +  polyA_signal   SV40 poly(A) signal: SV40 polyadenylation signal
   1653..2081    -  rep_origin     f1 ori (sequence partly withheld): f1 bacteriophage origin of replication; arrow indicates direction of (+) strand synthesis
   2108..2212    +  promoter       AmpR promoter: bla
   2214..2571    +  promoter       SV40 promoter: SV40 enhancer and early promoter
   2606..3400    +  CDS            NeoR/KanR: aminoglycoside phosphotransferase from Tn5; aph(3')-II (or nptII); confers resistance to neomycin, kanamycin, and G418 (Geneticin®)
   3421..3573    +  CDS            ble (fragment): BLE_KLEPN - Experimental evidence at protein level: Swiss-Prot protein existence level 1. Binding protein with a strong affinity to the bleomycin family of antibiotics. Binds to CL990; an antimitotic-antibiotic compound. From Klebsiella pneumoniae.
   3632..3679    +  polyA_signal   HSV TK poly(A) signal: herpes simplex virus thymidine kinase polyadenylation signal (Cole and Stacy, 1985)
   3770..3786    -  polyA_signal   bGH poly(A) signal (fragment): bovine growth hormone polyadenylation signal
   4008..4596    +  rep_origin     ori: high-copy-number ColE1/pMB1/pBR322/pUC origin of replication
>Addgene plasmid #203756 | mEos3.2GG | addgene full sequence | sequence record 404785 | Addgene NGS Result
TAGTTATTAATAGTAATCAATTACGGGGTCATTAGTTCATAGCCCATATATGGAGTTCCGCGTTACATAA
CTTACGGTAAATGGCCCGCCTGGCTGACCGCCCAACGACCCCCGCCCATTGACGTCAATAATGACGTATG
TTCCCATAGTAACGCCAATAGGGACTTTCCATTGACGTCAATGGGTGGAGTATTTACGGTAAACTGCCCA
CTTGGCAGTACATCAAGTGTATCATATGCCAAGTACGCCCCCTATTGACGTCAATGACGGTAAATGGCCC
GCCTGGCATTATGCCCAGTACATGACCTTATGGGACTTTCCTACTTGGCAGTACATCTACGTATTAGTCA
TCGCTATTACCATGGTGATGCGGTTTTGGCAGTACATCAATGGGCGTGGATAGCGGTTTGACTCACGGGG
ATTTCCAAGTCTCCACCCCATTGACGTCAATGGGAGTTTGTTTTGGCACCAAAATCAACGGGACTTTCCA
AAATGTCGTAACAACTCCGCCCCATTGACGCAAATGGGCGGTAGGCGTGTACGGTGGGAGGTCTATATAA
GCAGAGCTGGTTTAGTGAACCGTCAGATCCGCTAGCCCACCATGAGTGCGATTAAGCCAGACATGAAGAT
CAAACTCCGTATGGAAGGCAACGTAAACGGGCACCACTTTGTGATCGACGGAGATGGTACAGGCAAGCCT
TTTGAGGGAAAACAGAGTATGGATCTTGAAGTCAAAGAGGGCGGACCTCTGCCTTTTGCCTTTGATATCC
TGACCACTGCATTCCATTACGGCAACAGGGTATTCGCCAAATATCCAGACAACATACAAGACTATTTTAA
GCAGTCGTTTCCTAAGGGGTATTCGTGGGAACGAAGCTTGACTTTCGAAGACGGGGGCATTTGCAACGCC
AGAAACGACATAACAATGGAAGGGGACACTTTCTATAATAAAGTTCGATTTTATGGTACCAACTTTCCCG
CCAATGGTCCAGTTATGCAGAAGAAGACGCTGAAATGGGAGCCCTCCACTGAGAAAATGTATGTGCGTGA
TGGAGTGCTGACGGGTGATATTGAGATGGCTTTGTTGCTTGAAGGAAATGCCCATTACCGATGTGACTTC
AGAACTACTTACAAAGCTAAGGAGAAGGGTGTCAAGTTACCAGGCGCCCACTTTGTGGACCACTGCATTG
AGATTTTAAGCCATGACAAAGATTACAACAAGGTTAAGCTGTATGAGCATGCTGTTGCTCATTCTGGATT
GCCTGACAATGCCAGACGATTCAGATCTGATGGTAAAAAGAAGAAAAAGAAGTCAAAGACAAAGTGTCAG
CTGCTTTAATAGCTGCAGTCGACGGTACCGCGGGCCCGGGATCCACCGGATCTAGATAACTGATCATAAT
CAGCCATACCACATTTGTAGAGGTTTTACTTGCTTTAAAAAACCTCCCACACCTCCCCCTGAACCTGAAA
CATAAAATGAATGCAATTGTTGTTGTTAACTTGTTTATTGCAGCTTATAATGGTTACAAATAAAGCAATA
GCATCACAAATTTCACAAATAAAGCATTTTTTTCACTGCATTCTAGTTGTGGTTTGTCCAAACTCATCAA
TGTATCTTAACGCGTAAATTGTAAGCGTTAATATTTTGTTAAAATTCGCGTTAAATTTTTGTTAAATCAG
CTCATTTTTTAACCAATAGGCCGAAATCGGCAAAATCCCTTATAAATCAAAAGAATAGACCGAGATAGGG
T
[37 nt withheld, positions 1752-1788]
AAAGAACGTGGACTCCAACGTCAAAGG
[49 nt withheld, positions 1816-1864]
T
[91 nt withheld, positions 1866-1956]
G
[124 nt withheld, positions 1958-2081]
CAGGTGGCACTTTTCGGGGAAATGTGCGCGGAACCCCTATTTGTTTATTTTTCTAAATACATTCAAATAT
GTATCCGCTCATGAGACAATAACCCTGATAAATGCTTCAATAATATTGAAAAAGGAAGAGTCCTGAGGCG
GAAAGAACCAGCTGTGGAATGTGTGTCAGTTAGGGTGTGGAAAGTCCCCAGGCTCCCCAGCAGGCAGAAG
TATGCAAAGCATGCATCTCAATTAGTCAGCAACCAGGTGTGGAAAGTCCCCAGGCTCCCCAGCAGGCAGA
AGTATGCAAAGCATGCATCTCAATTAGTCAGCAACCATAGTCCCGCCCCTAACTCCGCCCATCCCGCCCC
TAACTCCGCCCAGTTCCGCCCATTCTCCGCCCCATGGCTGACTAATTTTTTTTATTTATGCAGAGGCCGA
GGCCGCCTCGGCCTCTGAGCTATTCCAGAAGTAGTGAGGAGGCTTTTTTGGAGGCCTAGGCTTTTGCAAA
GATCGATCAAGAGACAGGATGAGGATCGTTTCGCATGATTGAACAAGATGGATTGCACGCAGGTTCTCCG
GCCGCTTGGGTGGAGAGGCTATTCGGCTATGACTGGGCACAACAGACAATCGGCTGCTCTGATGCCGCCG
TGTTCCGGCTGTCAGCGCAGGGGCGCCCGGTTCTTTTTGTCAAGACCGACCTGTCCGGTGCCCTGAATGA
ACTGCAAGACGAGGCAGCGCGGCTATCGTGGCTGGCCACGACGGGCGTTCCTTGCGCAGCTGTGCTCGAC
GTTGTCACTGAAGCGGGAAGGGACTGGCTGCTATTGGGCGAAGTGCCGGGGCAGGATCTCCTGTCATCTC
ACCTTGCTCCTGCCGAGAAAGTATCCATCATGGCTGATGCAATGCGGCGGCTGCATACGCTTGATCCGGC
TACCTGCCCATTCGACCACCAAGCGAAACATCGCATCGAGCGAGCACGTACTCGGATGGAAGCCGGTCTT
GTCGATCAGGATGATCTGGACGAAGAGCATCAGGGGCTCGCGCCAGCCGAACTGTTCGCCAGGCTCAAGG
CGAGCATGCCCGACGGCGAGGATCTCGTCGTGACCCATGGCGATGCCTGCTTGCCGAATATCATGGTGGA
AAATGGCCGCTTTTCTGGATTCATCGACTGTGGCCGGCTGGGTGTGGCGGACCGCTATCAGGACATAGCG
TTGGCTACCCGTGATATTGCTGAAGAGCTTGGCGGCGAATGGGCTGACCGCTTCCTCGTGCTTTACGGTA
TCGCCGCTCCCGATTCGCAGCGCATCGCCTTCTATCGCCTTCTTGACGAGTTCTTCTGAGCGGGACTCTG
GGGTTCGAAATGACCGACCAAGCGACGCCCAACCTGCCATCACGAGATTTCGATTCCACCGCCGCCTTCT
ATGAAAGGTTGGGCTTCGGAATCGTTTTCCGGGACGCCGGCTGGATGATCCTCCAGCGCGGGGATCTCAT
GCTGGAGTTCTTCGCCCACCCTAGGGGGAGGCTAACTGAAACACGGAAGGAGACAATACCGGAAGGAACC
CGCGCTATGACGGCAATAAAAAGACAGAATAAAACGCACGGTGTTGGGTCGTTTGTTCATAAACGCGGGG
TTCGGTCCCAGGGCTGGCACTCTGTCGATACCCCACCGAGACCCCATTGGGGCCAATACGCCCGCGTTTC
TTCCTTTTCCCCACCCCACCCCCCAAGTTCGGGTGAAGGCCCAGGGCTCGCAGCCAACGTCGGGGCGGCA
GGCCCTGCCATAGCCTCAGGTTACTCATATATACTTTAGATTGATTTAAAACTTCATTTTTAATTTAAAA
GGATCTAGGTGAAGATCCTTTTTGATAATCTCATGACCAAAATCCCTTAACGTGAGTTTTCGTTCCACTG
AGCGTCAGACCCCGTAGAAAAGATCAAAGGATCTTCTTGAGATCCTTTTTTTCTGCGCGTAATCTGCTGC
TTGCAAACAAAAAAACCACCGCTACCAGCGGTGGTTTGTTTGCCGGATCAAGAGCTACCAACTCTTTTTC
CGAAGGTAACTGGCTTCAGCAGAGCGCAGATACCAAATACTGTTCTTCTAGTGTAGCCGTAGTTAGGCCA
CCACTTCAAGAACTCTGTAGCACCGCCTACATACCTCGCTCTGCTAATCCTGTTACCAGTGGCTGCTGCC
AGTGGCGATAAGTCGTGTCTTACCGGGTTGGACTCAAGACGATAGTTACCGGATAAGGCGCAGCGGTCGG
GCTGAACGGGGGGTTCGTGCACACAGCCCAGCTTGGAGCGAACGACCTACACCGAACTGAGATACCTACA
GCGTGAGCTATGAGAAAGCGCCACGCTTCCCGAAGGGAGAAAGGCGGACAGGTATCCGGTAAGCGGCAGG
GTCGGAACAGGAGAGCGCACGAGGGAGCTTCCAGGGGGAAACGCCTGGTATCTTTATAGTCCTGTCGGGT
TTCGCCACCTCTGACTTGAGCGTCGATTTTTGTGATGCTCGTCAGGGGGGCGGAGCCTATGGAAAAACGC
CAGCAACGCGGCCTTTTTACGGTTCCTGGCCTTTTGCTGGCCTTTTGCTCACATGTTCTTTCCTGCGTTA
TCCCCTGATTCTGTGGATAACCGTATTACCGCCATGCAT
